Addgene plasmid #196215: GB1-A11(89-196)
Purpose: Codon-optimized bacterial expression plasmid. Expresses GB1-His6-TEV-A11(89-196).
Depositing lab: Lalit Deshmukh. Depositing organization: University of California, San Diego (UCSD). Publication: ALS Variants of Annexin A11's Proline-Rich Domain Impair Its S100A6-Mediated Fibril Dissolution. Shihora A, Elias RD, Hammond JA, Ghirlando R, Deshmukh L. ACS Chem Neurosci. 2023 Jul 11. doi: 10.1021/acschemneuro.3c00169. PubMed 37433222.
Backbone
  Vector backbone: pET-11a
  Backbone size w/o insert (bp): 5632
  Total vector size (bp): 6458
  Vector type: Bacterial Expression
Growth in bacteria
  Bacterial resistance: Ampicillin, 100 μg/mL
  Growth temperature: 37°C
  Growth strain: DH5alpha
  Copy number: Low Copy
Gene/Insert
  Gene/Insert name: Annexin A11
  Species: H. sapiens (human)
  Insert size (bp): 609
  Entrez Gene: ANXA11 (a.k.a. ALS23, ANX11, CAP-50, CAP50, IBMWMA)
  Tag / fusion protein: GB1-6xHis-TEV (N terminal on insert); Strep-II tag (C terminal on insert)
Terms and licenses: Academic/Nonprofit Terms; Industry Terms: Not Available to Industry
How to cite: GB1-A11(89-196) was a gift from Lalit Deshmukh (Addgene plasmid # 196215 ; http://n2t.net/addgene:196215 ; RRID:Addgene_196215)
