[The description below was written by a language model from this plasmid's Addgene catalogue record and pLannotate feature annotations shown in this document.]
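Description:
GB1-A11(89-196) is a bacterial expression plasmid built on the pET-11a backbone for producing a fragment of human annexin A11 (ANXA11), residues 89-196, from a codon-optimized coding sequence in E. coli. It is maintained through a pBR322-type ColE1/pMB1 origin together with the rop gene and the bom region, which fits the low copy number given in the record. Selection is by ampicillin through the β-lactamase gene and its own promoter. The several tetracycline-resistance fragments and the tet promoter in the annotation are non-functional remnants of the pBR322 ancestry, and the very short RSF ori hit is likely just a partial match.

Expression is driven by a T7 promoter followed directly by a lac operator and the phage T7 gene 10 ribosome binding site, and it ends at a T7 terminator. The plasmid also carries lacI, so transcription is repressed until IPTG is added, in a host that supplies T7 RNA polymerase. The open reading frame begins with the GB1 domain of streptococcal protein G, commonly used as a small solubility-enhancing fusion partner. A His6 tag for affinity purification and a TEV protease site for removing the N-terminal tags come next, followed by the annexin A11 segment. The feature table also detects a thrombin site immediately after GB1. The catalogue lists a C-terminal Strep-II tag, which the automated annotation does not call out by name.

The sequenced record is 6,238 nt, slightly shorter than the catalogued total of 6,458 bp. The associated publication concerns ALS variants of annexin A11's proline-rich domain and S100A6-mediated fibril dissolution, which suggests the plasmid supplies recombinant protein for such studies.
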