Features (pLannotate 1.2.2; 23 found; start..end, strand, type, name):
      2..29      +  rep_origin     RSF ori (fragment): Plasmids containing the RSF 1030 origin of replication can be propagated in E. coli cells that contain additional plasmids with compatible origins.
     34..173     -  misc_feature   bom: basis of mobility region from pBR322
    275..466     -  CDS            rop: Rop protein, which maintains plasmids at low copy number; rop
    483..863     +  CDS            YPB1_ECOLX: Protein predicted: Swiss-Prot protein existence level 4. From Escherichia coli.
   1105..1729    -  CDS            TcR (fragment): tetracycline efflux protein; tet; confers resistance to tetracycline
   1744..1765    -  protein_bind   CAP binding site: CAP binding activates transcription in the presence of cAMP. E. coli catabolite activator protein
   1778..2860    -  CDS            lacI: lac repressor; lacI; The lac repressor binds to the lac operator to inhibit transcription in E. coli. This inhibition can be relieved by adding lactose or isopropyl-β-D-thiogalactopyranoside (IPTG).
   2861..2938    -  promoter       lacI promoter: lacI
   2946..3225    -  CDS            TcR (fragment): tetracycline efflux protein; tet; confers resistance to tetracycline
   3247..3265    +  promoter       T7 promoter: promoter for bacteriophage T7 RNA polymerase
   3266..3290    +  protein_bind   lac operator: The lac repressor binds to the lac operator to inhibit transcription in E. coli. This inhibition can be relieved by adding lactose or isopropyl-β-D-thiogalactopyranoside (IPTG). lac repressor encoded by lacI
   3305..3327    +  RBS            RBS: efficient ribosome binding site from bacteriophage T7 gene 10 (Olins and Rangwala, 1989)
   3341..3502    +  CDS            spg (fragment): SPG1_STRSG - Experimental evidence at protein level: Swiss-Prot protein existence level 1. Binds to the constant Fc region of IgG with high affinity. From Streptococcus sp. group G.
   3503..3520    +  CDS            thrombin site: thrombin recognition and cleavage site
   3572..3590    +  CDS            capTEV™ (fragment): composite tag for in vivo biotinylation, TEV protease cleavage, and 6xHis tagging
   3608..3931    +  CDS            ANXA11 (fragment): ANX11_HUMAN - Also known as ANX11. Experimental evidence at protein level: Swiss-Prot protein existence level 1. Binds specifically to calcyclin in a calcium-dependent manner (By similarity). Required for midbody formation and completion of the terminal phase of cytokinesis. From Homo sapiens (Human).
   3942..3991    +  CDS            SET1 (fragment): solubility-enhancement tag derived from T7 phage gene 10B
   3999..4046    +  terminator     T7 terminator: transcription terminator for bacteriophage T7 RNA polymerase
   4069..4173    -  CDS            TcR (fragment): tetracycline efflux protein; tet; confers resistance to tetracycline
   4221..4249    -  promoter       tet promoter: E. coli promoter for tetracycline efflux protein gene
   4362..4466    +  promoter       AmpR promoter: bla
   4467..5327    +  CDS            AmpR: β-lactamase; bla; confers resistance to ampicillin, carbenicillin, and related antibiotics
   5498..6086    +  rep_origin     ori: high-copy-number ColE1/pMB1/pBR322/pUC origin of replication
>Addgene plasmid #196215 | GB1-A11(89-196) | addgene full sequence | sequence record 389414 | Addgene NGS Result
CAGCGAGTCAGTGAGCGAGGAAGCGGAAGAGCGCCTGATGCGGTATTTTCTCCTTACGCATCTGTGCGGT
ATTTCACACCGCAATGGTGCACTCTCAGTACAATCTGCTCTGATGCCGCATAGTTAAGCCAGTATACACT
CCGCTATCGCTACGTGACTGGGTCATGGCTGCGCCCCGACACCCGCCAACACCCGCTGACGCGCCCTGAC
GGGCTTGTCTGCTCCCGGCATCCGCTTACAGACAAGCTGTGACCGTCTCCGGGAGCTGCATGTGTCAGAG
GTTTTCACCGTCATCACCGAAACGCGCGAGGCAGCTGCGGTAAAGCTCATCAGCGTGGTCGTGAAGCGAT
TCACAGATGTCTGCCTGTTCATCCGCGTCCAGCTCGTTGAGTTTCTCCAGAAGCGTTAATGTCTGGCTTC
TGATAAAGCGGGCCATGTTAAGGGCGGTTTTTTCCTGTTTGGTCACTGATGCCTCCGTGTAAGGGGGATT
TCTGTTCATGGGGGTAATGATACCGATGAAACGAGAGAGGATGCTCACGATACGGGTTACTGATGATGAA
CATGCCCGGTTACTGGAACGTTGTGAGGGTAAACAACTGGCGGTATGGATGCGGCGGGACCAGAGAAAAA
TCACTCAGGGTCAATGCCAGCGCTTCGTTAATACAGATGTAGGTGTTCCACAGGGTAGCCAGCAGCATCC
TGCGATGCAGATCCGGAACATAATGGTGCAGGGCGCTGACTTCCGCGTTTCCAGACTTTACGAAACACGG
AAACCGAAGACCATTCATGTTGTTGCTCAGGTCGCAGACGTTTTGCAGCAGCAGTCGCTTCACGTTCGCT
CGCGTATCGGTGATTCATTCTGCTAACCAGTAAGGCAACCCCGCCAGCCTAGCCGGGTCCTCAACGACAG
GAGCACGATCATGCGCACCCGTGGCCAGGACCCAACGCTGCCCGAGATGCGCCGCGTGCGGCTGCTGGAG
ATGGCGGACGCGATGGATATGTTCTGCCAAGGGTTGGTTTGCGCATTCACAGTTCTCCGCAAGAATTGAT
TGGCTCCAATTCTTGGAGTGGTGAATCCGTTAGCGAGGTGCCGCCGGCTTCCATTCAGGTCGAGGTGGCC
CGGCTCCATGCACCGCGACGCAACGCGGGGAGGCAGACAAGGTATAGGGCGGCGCCTACAATCCATGCCA
ACCCGTTCCATGTGCTCGCCGAGGCGGCATAAATCGCCGTGACGATCAGCGGTCCAATGATCGAAGTTAG
GCTGGTAAGAGCCGCGAGCGATCCTTGAAGCTGTCCCTGATGGTCGTCATCTACCTGCCTGGACAGCATG
GCCTGCAACGCGGGCATCCCGATGCCGCCGGAAGCGAGAAGAATCATAATGGGGAAGGCCATCCAGCCTC
GCGTCGCGAACGCCAGCAAGACGTAGCCCAGCGCGTCGGCCGCCATGCCGGCGATAATGGCCTGCTTCTC
GCCGAAACGTTTGGTGGCGGGACCAGTGACGAAGGCTTGAGCGAGGGCGTGCAAGATTCCGAATACCGCA
AGCGACAGGCCGATCATCGTCGCGCTCCAGCGAAAGCGGTCCTCGCCGAAAATGACCCAGAGCGCTGCCG
GCACCTGTCCTACGAGTTGCATGATAAAGAAGACAGTCATAAGTGCGGCGACGATAGTCATGCCCCGCGC
CCACCGGAAGGAGCTGACTGGGTTGAAGGCTCTCAAGGGCATCGGTCGAGATCCCGGTGCCTAATGAGTG
AGCTAACTTACATTAATTGCGTTGCGCTCACTGCCCGCTTTCCAGTCGGGAAACCTGTCGTGCCAGCTGC
ATTAATGAATCGGCCAACGCGCGGGGAGAGGCGGTTTGCGTATTGGGCGCCAGGGTGGTTTTTCTTTTCA
CCAGTGAGACGGGCAACAGCTGATTGCCCTTCACCGCCTGGCCCTGAGAGAGTTGCAGCAAGCGGTCCAC
GCTGGTTTGCCCCAGCAGGCGAAAATCCTGTTTGATGGTGGTTAACGGCGGGATATAACATGAGCTGTCT
TCGGTATCGTCGTATCCCACTACCGAGATATCCGCACCAACGCGCAGCCCGGACTCGGTAATGGCGCGCA
TTGCGCCCAGCGCCATCTGATCGTTGGCAACCAGCATCGCAGTGGGAACGATGCCCTCATTCAGCATTTG
CATGGTTTGTTGAAAACCGGACATGGCACTCCAGTCGCCTTCCCGTTCCGCTATCGGCTGAATTTGATTG
CGAGTGAGATATTTATGCCAGCCAGCCAGACGCAGACGCGCCGAGACAGAACTTAATGGGCCCGCTAACA
GCGCGATTTGCTGGTGACCCAATGCGACCAGATGCTCCACGCCCAGTCGCGTACCGTCTTCATGGGAGAA
AATAATACTGTTGATGGGTGTCTGGTCAGAGACATCAAGAAATAACGCCGGAACATTAGTGCAGGCAGCT
TCCACAGCAATGGCATCCTGGTCATCCAGCGGATAGTTAATGATCAGCCCACTGACGCGTTGCGCGAGAA
GATTGTGCACCGCCGCTTTACAGGCTTCGACGCCGCTTCGTTCTACCATCGACACCACCACGCTGGCACC
CAGTTGATCGGCGCGAGATTTAATCGCCGCGACAATTTGCGACGGCGCGTGCAGGGCCAGACTGGAGGTG
GCAACGCCAATCAGCAACGACTGTTTGCCCGCCAGTTGTTGTGCCACGCGGTTGGGAATGTAATTCAGCT
CCGCCATCGCCGCTTCCACTTTTTCCCGCGTTTTCGCAGAAACGTGGCTGGCCTGGTTCACCACGCGGGA
AACGGTCTGATAAGAGACACCGGCATACTCTGCGACATCGTATAACGTTACTGGTTTCACATTCACCACC
CTGAATTGACTCTCTTCCGGGCGCTATCATGCCATACCGCGAAAGGTTTTGCGCCATTCGATGGTGTCCG
GGATCTCGACGCTCTCCCTTATGCGACTCCTGCATTAGGAAGCAGCCCAGTAGTAGGTTGAGGCCGTTGA
GCACCGCCGCCGCAAGGAATGGTGCATGCAAGGAGATGGCGCCCAACAGTCCCCCGGCCACGGGGCCTGC
CACCATACCCACGCCGAAACAAGCGCTCATGAGCCCGAAGTGGCGAGCCCGATCTTCCCCATCGGTGATG
TCGGCGATATAGGCGCCAGCAACCGCACCTGTGGCGCCGGTGATGCCGGCCACGATGCGTCCGGCGTAGA
GGATCGAGATCTCGATCCCGCGAAATTAATACGACTCACTATAGGGGAATTGTGAGCGGATAACAATTCC
CCTCTAGAAATAATTTTGTTTAACTTTAAGAAGGAGATATACATATGCAGTATAAACTGGCGCTGAACGG
CAAAACCCTGAAAGGCGAAACCACCACCGAAGCGGTGGATGCGGCGACCGCGGAAAAAGTGTTTAAACAG
TATGCGAACGATAACGGCGTGGATGGCGAATGGACCTATGATGATGCGACCAAAACCTTTACCGTGACCG
AACTGGTGCCGCGCGGCAGCATTGAAGGCCGCATTCGCGAAAACCTGAAAGATAGCGGCCTGTTTCTGGA
ACATCATCATCATCATCATGAAAACCTGTATTTCCAAGGCTTTGGGCAGCCGCCGAGCGCGCAACAGCCT
GTTCCGCCGTACGGGATGTACCCGCCGCCGGGCGGCAACCCACCGAGCCGCATGCCGTCATATCCACCGT
ACCCTGGGGCACCGGTCCCTGGTCAACCGATGCCACCGCCTGGGCAACAACCGCCGGGTGCTTACCCGGG
TCAGCCGCCTGTTACGTATCCTGGTCAGCCGCCGGTGCCGCTCCCGGGTCAACAGCAACCGGTGCCATCA
TACCCGGGCTACCCGGGCAGCGGCACCGTAACTCCGGCGGTGCCGCCGACGCAGTTCGGCAGCAGAGGCA
CCATCACCGACTAAGGATCCGGCTGCTAACAAAGCCCGAAAGGAAGCTGAGTTGGCTGCTGCCACCGCTG
AGCAATAACTAGCATAACCCCTTGGGGCCTCTAAACGGGTCTTGAGGGGTTTTTTGCTGAAAGGAGGAAC
TATATCCGGATATCCCGCAAGAGGCCCGGCAGTACCGGCATAACCAAGCCTATGCCTACAGCATCCAGGG
TGACGGTGCCGAGGATGACGATGAGCGCATTGTTAGATTTCATACACGGTGCCTGACTGCGTTAGCAATT
TAACTGTGATAAACTACCGCATTAAAGCTTATCGATGATAAGCTGTCAAACATGAGAATTCTTGAAGACG
AAAGGGCCTCGTGATACGCCTATTTTTATAGGTTAATGTCATGATAATAATGGTTTCTTAGACGTCAGGT
GGCACTTTTCGGGGAAATGTGCGCGGAACCCCTATTTGTTTATTTTTCTAAATACATTCAAATATGTATC
CGCTCATGAGACAATAACCCTGATAAATGCTTCAATAATATTGAAAAAGGAAGAGTATGAGTATTCAACA
TTTCCGTGTCGCCCTTATTCCCTTTTTTGCGGCATTTTGCCTTCCTGTTTTTGCTCACCCAGAAACGCTG
GTGAAAGTAAAAGATGCTGAAGATCAGTTGGGTGCACGAGTGGGTTACATCGAACTGGATCTCAACAGCG
GTAAGATCCTTGAGAGTTTTCGCCCCGAAGAACGTTTTCCAATGATGAGCACTTTTAAAGTTCTGCTATG
TGGCGCGGTATTATCCCGTGTTGACGCCGGGCAAGAGCAACTCGGTCGCCGCATACACTATTCTCAGAAT
GACTTGGTTGAGTACTCACCAGTCACAGAAAAGCATCTTACGGATGGCATGACAGTAAGAGAATTATGCA
GTGCTGCCATAACCATGAGTGATAACACTGCGGCCAACTTACTTCTGACAACGATCGGAGGACCGAAGGA
GCTAACCGCTTTTTTGCACAACATGGGGGATCATGTAACTCGCCTTGATCGTTGGGAACCGGAGCTGAAT
GAAGCCATACCAAACGACGAGCGTGACACCACGATGCCTGCAGCAATGGCAACAACGTTGCGCAAACTAT
TAACTGGCGAACTACTTACTCTAGCTTCCCGGCAACAATTAATAGACTGGATGGAGGCGGATAAAGTTGC
AGGACCACTTCTGCGCTCGGCCCTTCCGGCTGGCTGGTTTATTGCTGATAAATCTGGAGCCGGTGAGCGT
GGGTCTCGCGGTATCATTGCAGCACTGGGGCCAGATGGTAAGCCCTCCCGTATCGTAGTTATCTACACGA
CGGGGAGTCAGGCAACTATGGATGAACGAAATAGACAGATCGCTGAGATAGGTGCCTCACTGATTAAGCA
TTGGTAACTGTCAGACCAAGTTTACTCATATATACTTTAGATTGATTTAAAACTTCATTTTTAATTTAAA
AGGATCTAGGTGAAGATCCTTTTTGATAATCTCATGACCAAAATCCCTTAACGTGAGTTTTCGTTCCACT
GAGCGTCAGACCCCGTAGAAAAGATCAAAGGATCTTCTTGAGATCCTTTTTTTCTGCGCGTAATCTGCTG
CTTGCAAACAAAAAAACCACCGCTACCAGCGGTGGTTTGTTTGCCGGATCAAGAGCTACCAACTCTTTTT
CCGAAGGTAACTGGCTTCAGCAGAGCGCAGATACCAAATACTGTCCTTCTAGTGTAGCCGTAGTTAGGCC
ACCACTTCAAGAACTCTGTAGCACCGCCTACATACCTCGCTCTGCTAATCCTGTTACCAGTGGCTGCTGC
CAGTGGCGATAAGTCGTGTCTTACCGGGTTGGACTCAAGACGATAGTTACCGGATAAGGCGCAGCGGTCG
GGCTGAACGGGGGGTTCGTGCACACAGCCCAGCTTGGAGCGAACGACCTACACCGAACTGAGATACCTAC
AGCGTGAGCTATGAGAAAGCGCCACGCTTCCCGAAGGGAGAAAGGCGGACAGGTATCCGGTAAGCGGCAG
GGTCGGAACAGGAGAGCGCACGAGGGAGCTTCCAGGGGGAAACGCCTGGTATCTTTATAGTCCTGTCGGG
TTTCGCCACCTCTGACTTGAGCGTCGATTTTTGTGATGCTCGTCAGGGGGGCGGAGCCTATGGAAAAACG
CCAGCAACGCGGCCTTTTTACGGTTCCTGGCCTTTTGCTGGCCTTTTGCTCACATGTTCTTTCCTGCGTT
ATCCCCTGATTCTGTGGATAACCGTATTACCGCCTTTGAGTGAGCTGATACCGCTCGCCGCAGCCGAACG
ACCGAGCG
