>Addgene plasmid #196215 | GB1-A11(89-196) | depositor partial sequence | sequence record 380586 | Insert
CATATGCAGTATAAACTGGCGCTGAACGGCAAAACCCTGAAAGGCGAAACCACCACCGAAGCGGTGGATG
CGGCGACCGCGGAAAAAGTGTTTAAACAGTATGCGAACGATAACGGCGTGGATGGCGAATGGACCTATGA
TGATGCGACCAAAACCTTTACCGTGACCGAACTGGTGCCGCGCGGCAGCATTGAAGGCCGCATTCGCGAA
AACCTGAAAGATAGCGGCCTGTTTCTGGAACATCATCATCATCATCATGAAAACCTGTATTTCCAAGGCT
TTGGGCAGCCGCCGAGCGCGCAACAGCCTGTTCCGCCGTACGGGATGTACCCGCCGCCGGGCGGCAACCC
ACCGAGCCGCATGCCGTCATATCCACCGTACCCTGGGGCACCGGTCCCTGGTCAACCGATGCCACCGCCT
GGGCAACAACCGCCGGGTGCTTACCCGGGTCAGCCGCCTGTTACGTATCCTGGTCAGCCGCCGGTGCCGC
TCCCGGGTCAACAGCAACCGGTGCCATCATACCCGGGCTACCCGGGCAGCGGCACCGTAACTCCGGCGGT
GCCGCCGACGCAGTTCGGCAGCAGAGGCACCATCACCGACTAAGGATCC
